>Addgene plasmid #233871 | pXD80ENSF14-Pct3-ElVadh(cHis6)-Accs(ElDSM2243) | addgene full sequence | sequence record 467488 | Addgene NGS Result
GGCGGGCTGGCCGGCCTTCTAAAACAATTCATCCAGTAAAATATAATATTTTATTTTCTCCCAATCAGGC
TTGATCCCCAGTAAGTCAAAAAATAGCTCGACATACTGTTCTTCCCCGATATCCTCCCTGATCGACCGGA
CGCAGAAGGCAATGTCATACCACTTGTCCGCCCTGCCGCTTCTCCCAAGATCAATAAAGCCACTTACTTT
GCCATCTTTCACAAAGATGTTGCTGTCTCCCAGGTCGCCGTGGGAAAAGACAAGTTCCTCTTCGGGCTTT
TCCGTCTTTAAAAAATCATACAGCTCGCGCGGATCTTTAAATGGAGTGTCTTCTTCCCAGTTTTCGCAAT
CCACATCGGCCAGATCGTTATTCAGTAAGTAATCCAATTCGGCTAAGCGGCTGTCTAAGCTATTCGTATA
GGGACAATCCGATATGTCGATGGAGTGAAAGAGCCTGATGCACTCCGCATACAGCTCGATAATCTTTTCA
GGGCTTTGTTCATCTTCATACTCTTCCGAGCAAAGGACGCCATCGGCCTCACTCATGAGCAGATTGCTCC
AGCCATCATGCCGTTCAAAGTGCAGGACCTTTGGAACAGGCAGCTTTCCTTCCAGCCATAGCATCATGTC
CTTTTCCCGTTCCACATCATAGGTGGTCCCTTTATACCGGCTGTCCGTCATTTTTAAATATAGGTTTTCA
TTTTCTCCCACCAGCTTATATACCTTAGCAGGAGACATTCCTTCCGTATCTTTTACGCAGCGGTATTTTT
CGATCAGTTTTTTCAATTCCGGTGATATTCTCATTTTAGCCATGATGTTTAACTTTGTTTTAGGGCGACT
GCCCTGCTGCGTAACATCGTTGCTGCTCCATAACATCAAACATCGACCCACGGCGTAACGCGCTTGCTGC
TTGGATGCCCGAGGCATAGACTGTACCCCAAAAAAACAGTCATAACAAGCCATGAAAACCGCCACTGCGC
CGTTACCACCGCTGCGTTCGGTCAAGGTTCTGGACCAGTTGCGTGAGCGCATACGCTACTTGCATTACAG
CTTACGAACCGAACAGGCTTATGTCCACTGGGTTCGTGCCTTCATCCGTTTCCACGGTGTGCGTCACCCG
GCAACCTTGGGCAGCAGCGAAGTCGAGGCATTTCTGTCCTGGCTGGCGAACGAGCGCAAGGTTTCGGTCT
CCACGCATTCGAAACCGGTATCCCGCCGCCGCCGCCGGATACCGGTTTCGAATTGAGATTGCCACCTGAC
GTCTAAGAAACCATTATTATCATGACATTAACCTATAAAAATAGGCGTATCACGAGGCCCTTTCGTCTTC
AAGGCGAAAAAACCCCGCCGAAGCGGGGTTTTTTGCGAAATATAATGACCCTCTTGATAACCCAAGAGGG
CATTTTTTAGGAACGGTTATTTGATTATTAATCCGGCGGCAACTGAAACGATTCGGATCCTGTATTACTA
TTCTGAATTCGCGGCCGCTTCTAGATCTAGCGCTTGAATTTCGCGTACCGCTCTCGCGCAATTTCGAGTG
TCGAGTTCCTGACACGCTCAAAGCGTTCTTTGTCCTTCTGCCATAGGCTACGAACAGCAAGCCCACGCAC
CGAATTGAATATCAACCAAAGGATATCTTCTGCATCATCACGCGAAAGACCACGGCTCACCAGAACACCA
AGCCACATATCCTCGACGACAAACCGATTCCTCTCTACCGTGCGCTGAATACCCTCGCGTAACGCTGGGT
CCCGGTCGGCAGCCACAATCAAATCAAGGCTGATAGAGAAGTCATCGTCGAGGAAAAATTCGGCGGCGTC
GTCCAGCATTTGCTGGATGACGTCATCCTCTGGCTTCAATTTCGCTAATCGAGCCCGACTGCGTTCGGTG
ATCTGTTCGTAAAGCCATTCAAAAGTGGCAAGCAGAAGCTCAAGCTTTGTCGGGAAATGATGGCTCTGCG
CTCCTCTGGAGACACCAGCAGCACCGGGCACATCTGCGATCCGGAATCCCGCGTAACCTTTTTCCCGTAA
AACCCCCAGGGCCGCTGCAATCAACTTGCCCTGGGTCTCCATTGCGCGCTCTGCCTGTGTTCTTCTCTTT
GGACTCATGATCACCAGCGACCTGCTTTCGTTCGTCCGGGCATCACCCGGGTTACTATCTAGTATCAATA
ACTAGATTATTGGTTGAAACGTACTATGTCAAGCAGTTCTAAAGATTGACTCCAAACGGTCGCCTTGCTA
TGCTCGTTTCGTTTCCTCCGCACGCGCGCGAAAGGCTCCTTCACGGAGCCAATGTACGCAAAAAACCCCG
CTTCAGCGGGGTTTTTTCGCCAAAAAAAACCCCGCCCTGTCAGGGGCGGGGTTTTTTTTTTTAGGGCCCT
ACTGACTGTGAGCCCGCTCGATCAACGGATCGGTAAAATACGGGCGAAAAAGAGAATCCCGAGCTTTTTT
GTTGCCGCATAGCGTATAGTAAGCATGTGCCCTCGAGGTGAGGGCGAGTGTTGCGGCCAGTAACAAACAG
ACAATCTGGTCTGTTTGTATTATGCAGCACACAGTGTTACCTCCTCGGGGACGAGGAGAGGAAAGAGGAT
TTAAAATGACTCAGCTCACGCTCACGCGCCGCAGCTTCATGAAGGCGATGGCGGTCACCGGTGCCGCTGC
GTCGCTCACGGCGGTCGCCGAGCCGATGCGGGCGCTTGCCGAGGGCGTCGATGCCGATGCGGGGGAAGTC
AAGCGCGTTCGCTCGTGCTGCCGCGCTTGCGGCAAGGTGGAGTGCGGCGTTTGGGTAACCGTGCGCGACG
GCAAGGTCGTCAAGGTGGAAGGCGACGAGTCCGCGCCGCAAAGCCGCGGGCACTGCTGCTCGAAGTCGCA
GTCATCGATGCAGGCGCTATATCATCCCGACCGCCTTCGTTTCCCGGTGAAGCGCACGAACCCTAAGGGC
GAGGACGATCCCGGTTGGGTGCGCATCACGCTGGACGAGGCGTTCGAGATATGCGGCGAGAAGCTCAAGG
AAGTGAAGGAGAAGTACGGCGGGGAGTCCATCTTCGTGATGTGCGGCACGTCGCGCGTGTGGTCGCTCGG
GCCTTACCAGGGCATGAAGCAGCTGTTCGGCACGCCGAACGCGCATTTGGCCTACCAGGTGTGCAAAGGC
CCGCGCCACTTCGGCGGCATCATGACCGACGAGATGGGGTCCCCGTGGATGGAGGTGGAGGCCGAGCCCA
GCGTGTACGTGCAGTGGGGCACGGCGTGCGAGTACTCCAACTACGACTCCACGAACCGCACGGTCACCGA
CGTCGCGCATCGTGCGTCTAAGCATATCGTGGTGGATCCGCGCGTCACGCCTTTGGGCAAGGAAGCCGAC
ATCTGGCTGCCGCTTCGTCCCGGCACCGACGGCGCGCTGGCGCTGTCGTGGCTCAACTGGATCATCGAAA
ACGAAGCTTACGATGACACGATGGTGCGTCGCTGGTCGAACGCGTCGTTCCTCTACGTGGACGACAAGCC
CGAGCTGACGCAAGGCTGGTTGGTGGAGGGCAACGGCGGCATCAACATGAAGACGAAGCTGCTGACCGAG
GCCGACCTCAAGGAAGATGGCAAGTACCAGCGCTTCATGGTGTGGGACGAGGCGAACGAGCGTCTCACGT
ACTGGGATGCCGAGCTTGGCATGTGGGAGGGCGAGGAGCACCGCATCCCCACCACCGGCACATGGATCGA
GCATCCGTACAAGCCGCTTGTTGCCGATGCATGGCTGCCCGATCAGTCGACGTTCGCCGATCCGGCTACC
GAGCCCGACCGCTTCCCCGACGGTTTCGAGGAATGCAATCCCAAGGGGTTGCCGAAGCGCCCATCTCTGC
TTCCTGGTGAGGTAGAGGTAACGCTCAAAGACGGAACCGTGCACAAGGCTCGCTCTGTGTGGGATGCGTT
CCATCAGATGACCAGCGAGTACACCATGGAGAAGGCAGAGGAGATCACCGGCGTGCCGGCGGCGAAGAGC
GAGGAGGCTGTACGCGCCTGGACGACGCGCGTCAATCCGCTGCATGGCAACGGCGGCATCCACTTCCAGC
TGGCCACCGACCAGAACGGCAACTCCATCCAGAACGTGCGTGCGCTGCAGATCCTGTCGTGCATCACCGG
CAACTCCGACGAGCCGGCCGGCAACCGCGGCTCGTCGAAGGCGCAGTTCGACGGCAATCCAGGGCGTTCG
AACATGCAGGCCGGCGCGCCGTACGGCGACGAGGCCAAGATGTGGGACGGCCGCGACGTCGACCTCGAAG
GGCTCGCCGCGAAGATGCAGGATTTCGTGCAGTACCTCATCGACAACGATTCGCCCCTGGCCGAGCGCTA
CGGCAACAAGGTGCCCAGCCATGAGGAAGCCCTCGTTATCGCCAAGCGCATGGGCGGCGCATTCCGCACG
TCGCAGGCGTGGCCGAACCCCAAGACCGTGTTCGAGCGACAAGCCAACGAGGTTGACGCCGAGCGATTCC
CCCTCAACCGCTACTGGGCGCGCTGGGCGGACGCGAACTCCATCTGGGACGGCTGCCTGGACAACGACGT
GCCGTACCAGTTGCATGCGGGCGTGTGCCAGTCGGGCGACTTCATGAATATGGGCAACATCGACGTGGCG
TGGGAGGCCATGACGAAGCTGGACTTCTTCACCGACATCAACCTGTGGTTCTGCCCGAACAACGGCAACG
CCGACGTCATCTTTCCGTGCTACCACTGGTTGGAAGTTGACACGACGCGCGTCAGCCAGGGCGCCGGCGG
GTTCTTCGGCTGCGGGTGCGCCGCTGTCGAGGCGCCGGGCGAGTGCATCTACGATCCCGACTGGAACGTG
GGCATGTACAAGGCCATGGGCGTGCCATGGAACACGAAGGACGAGTCGGCCGAGCCGTCCGAGATCCTCA
ACTTCGGCGAGAAGACCGACTACCGTTGGCCGAACCGCAGCCGCGTGCTCAAGGACAACGTGGACGCGTG
GAAGACAGCCGAGTTCCCCGACGGTCCCACGTGGGAGCAAGCGAAGGAGCACTTCCAGAAGAACGGCTGG
ATGGATTGCCGCACGTGGCATCCCGAGCGTTGGGGCACGTATCGCCGGCACGAGATGGGCTGGCGTCGCC
AGCAGGGCGGCTTCAACCTGTTCCCGTTGGTGGACGACCATCCGGGCTTCATGACGCCGTCGGGCCTCAT
TGAAATCTGGTCGCTTGTGTGCGAGGCGTACTTAGGCGACGAGGACAAGTTCCCCGTGTACCGCGAACCC
ACGAACTCGCCGGTGACCACGCCCGAGTACTTCGACGCCGCGAAGGTTGCCGACATCGATGAGTCGAAGC
TGCGCAATATGGATTATCCCGCCAGCCTGCAGGAGCACGCCGATGCGACGTTCCTCATGACCACGGGCGC
GCGCCAGCCGGTGTACTTCCACAGCGAGCATCGCCAGCTGCCGTGGTGCCGCGAGCTGTGGCCCGCGCCG
CGCCTGGAGATGAACCCGAACGACGCTGCGCGTCTGGGGCTCGAGCAGGGCGACTGGGTGTGGATCGAGA
GCCCGTGGGGCAAGGTGCGCGAGGTGCTGGATCTGTACTACGGCATCAGCAAGGGCGTGGTGAACGCGAA
CCACGCGTGGTGGTTCCCCGAGATGGACACGGCCAGCCACGGCTACGAGCTGGTGAACATCAACTGCGTG
ATGGATCCTTACGGCCAGGATGTGGTGTGCGGTGCAGCAACGATGCGCTCGGTTCCCGTGCTGGTTTATA
AGGCTACGGCGGAAAACTCGCCGTTCGGCAACCCGGTGCCGTGCGATCCGCAGGGTAACCCGTGCATCTG
CGATGCGGGCGATCCGCGGTTGAAGGAATGGATGGGAACGGGATTGCGATCTCGCGTTGAAGGCGAAGAG
GCGTGGACCGGAGAGGGGGCGGGCAGCAGCCATCACCATCACCATCACTAGACGATGACACAGTACGCAA
TCATCACCGATTTGAACCGGTGCGTCGGATGCCTTGCGTGCACGGTCGCATGCAAAGCGGTGAACAACGT
GCCCGTCGGGGCGTTTTGGATCAAGACGCTGCGCGTGGGTCCGAATCCGATCGAGGGCGGAAGCGGCGAT
TGGCCCGACGTTGAGATGTATTTCCTGCCCATCCAATGCCAGCATTGCGCCGATCCCGAGTGCGTGAAGG
TGTGTCCCACGGGCGCCTCGCATAAGGCAGCCGACGGCACCGTGCAGATCGACAAGTCGAAGTGCATTGG
CTGCCAGTTCTGCGCGATGAGCTGCCCCTACAACGTTCGCTACCTCAACGAAGAGGAGCGCGTGGTGGAG
AAGTGCACGCTGTGCGAGCAGAAGATCGCCCAAGGCGAGCTTCCGCAGTGCGTGGCGCAATGCGGCTCGC
GTGCGCGCTTCTTCGGCGACTTGGAGCAGGGCGTGGACGGGTTCGAGGCACCGGCTCCGCCTCAAGCCCT
GTCGTGCGACTACGCCGAAATGCAGCAGACGCGCGTCACGCTGAAGGAGTACGTCGAACCGTATACGGAA
GACGAGATCCATCGTCTGCCCGATGTTGGAAATGGCCCGGAGCTCATGTACCTGCTGCGCTCCGACCGAA
AGTGGAGGGGGTAGACCATGGAACTGCAATGGCCTTTGATCGTGTTTACCACCCTGGTTGCCTGGTCGGC
GGGGCTGTTCGGGACGCAGGCGCTGATGGCGGTGTTCGGCGTCGGGAAGAAGGCGCAGGTGCCGGCTTGG
GTCTGCTCGGCCGTGCTGCTGGCGGCCGGCGGGATCGCGGTGTTCTTCCATCTCGAGCACTGGGAGCGGA
TATTCAACGGGTTCGGGCACCTGACGAGCGGGATCACCCAGGAATTGATCGCGATCATCGTGCTTGCCGT
GGTGGCTATCGTCTACTTGGTGCTCATGCGCAAGTCCGACGACGGCGCGAGCGTGCCGAAGTGGCTGGCC
TGGGTCGCCGTCGCGCTGTCGGTGGTGCTGGTCGCCGTGATGGCGCACTCGTACACGATGGCCGCCCGCC
CCGCCTGGGACTCGGCCCTCTGGATCCTCTACGTCCTCGGCAACGCCTGCGTGTTGGGCCCCGCGACGTT
CGCCCTCCTCTCCGCCTTGGCTGCAGGGGGACCCCGGGACCAGCCCGCCGAGCGCGCAGCCGACGCCGGG
GCCCCCGCGGGTAGGACGCCCCTGGTAGGCGCAGCCGCCAACGCCCTCGCAACCCTCGCCTTCGCCGCCT
TCCTCCAGCTCTCCGCCGGCTCCTTCGCCGACGTCGGCCTCTACTTCGACCCGACGCACCCCACCAAGGC
CATGGCCGACGCAGCCGCGACGGTCGCCTCCCAGGCCCCGCTCCTGTGGCTGGGCGCCGTGGCCGTCGGC
GCGATCGTCCCCCTGGCCGCCGCCTTCCTAGGCAGGCGCACGGGGAACTGGAAGCTCTGGGCCCCGGCAG
CCATAATCGCCGCCCTCGTCGGAGCCGTCTGCATGCGCGTCGTCTTCTACAACCTGGGGCTCTCGGTCTT
CATGTTCTACTAGACTAGTCCGCTGGTTGCCACGACGCCCTCGAAGTCTCCTTCGAGGGCGTTCTGTCGT
TTGCAAGAAGGGTCTGGAGAGGCAAATCGCGCTCGAAGGGGCTTCGAGGCCGGGGTAGGTCGGGAGGGTG
GAATCCGGATGTTTCACGTGAAACATCCGTTCTTTTACGGCCGGTGTTTCGCGTGAAACATTTTGCGGAA
AGGACTCCTTCCCTTCCCGTGCGCCACCCCAACGCCCCGCTCCTAGCGCTCGTACACCTGGTCGCAGTTG
AGCAGATCCTTCATGGAGTGCCAGATCTGGTGCGGGTTGCCCGGCGGGTTCTTGAGCGGCTTCATCGGAT
AGCGCTCCTGCGCGCCCGACAGCAGATCGACGGCGAACACTTCGTCGGACAGCTCGAGCGCGCCTTCCGG
GCAGATGTCGGTGCAGCAGCGGCACTTCACGCAATCGACCGGACGATGCGTCACGCCGATCGAGCCGTCC
TCACCCGCGTACTTCGCGATGGCCCCGGTGGGGCAGAACGTGGCGCACATCTGGCACGACGAGCACTTCT
CGGGATCGATGATCACATGGCCCCACAAGCGCGTGTCCATGAGCACATCCTGCGGCTGCCCCAACGAATC
GAGCGCGGCCAGCAAACGTTCGCGGCGGTCGGGAATGAAGTGAGGCAGCGTGCCGTCCTTGCCCACCTTC
ACGAACCTCGGCTCCCGCCGCTCCTCCACACCCAATGCGTCCTTGACGGCGTAGTCAGCCGTCACCGCCG
CAACGTTCTTAGCCTCGTCCTTCATGCTGGAGAAGAAGCTCCGACGGCTCGCGTCGTAGCCCTCGTCGCC
CGCCCGGCGCACGGATGAGGGAAGCTTTTCCGCCAGGTCGATGCGCATATCGTTGTTCCAGGTTGCAAGC
AGCGCGCTTGCCGTGTCGCACACAACCCGCGCCATCTCGAAACCCGAGACATGCTCGCATTGCGCGCAGC
GCGCCTGCACGAGGCTCACGCGGCGCACGCCCAACGCCGCCAGCGTGACCAGCAGGCTCTCCTCCACGCG
CCCCAGGCACGTGACGCCCACCACCTTCTCGGGGTCGTACAACCCGTCGGCCGCGGCAAGCAGCTGATCG
CAGGCGATAACCACCTGTCCGTCGGCCACGTCAGCCGCCGCGCGGCATGCTTGCAGAAGCTCGGCATCGT
TCGGACGATGCGCTTCAAGCGCGCAGGTGGGACACACGGTGGCGCAGGTTCCGCACCCGATGCACCGCTC
GGGTTCGATGACCAGCTCGTTGTCGTCATAGGAGATGCAACCGCTCGTGCACACGTCGGCGCACTTCATG
CACGTTGCGTTGCGATTGCGCACAATAGCGCAACGACCCTGATGAACCGTAATGTCGGCGCTCTGAAGTT
GTTCGAGCAGACCGAGGAAATTCGTCACGTGAGCCATGACTTCACCCTTTCTCGTCTACCCCCTTGCACC
GCACAGTATAACCACTTTCGCCGTCTCACGCGAGAAAAAACGCGCTTGACACCTTCGACAGGCCTCCCTA
TCATGTGGCCTTGGGGAGTCCGCCGGCACGCTGATCGCGTGCGAAGCGGACATTGTTTGCAAAAGTGGGA
ACCTCAGGGGTGAGGTTTCGCGGTGCTGTGCGCCGTAAGTGCAAACAATGTCTGACGAGGGGCGGAACAT
GACTCACGATTCCACGAACCAGCATCTTTCTCTTGAGCCCGACTACGACGGGTTCGATCCACTTGAAGAT
TTCGAAGACGATGCGACCGAGGTCGAAGGCCGTGCCGACGAGTTCGTCGCCACGGTGAGCGCCGCCGAAG
ACGCGCTCGCTCACGACGCGATGGCACCCGCCACGCCCGCCATCTGCGAAAAGCCCGCTGAAGAGCGCAT
CGCCGACTTGTTGGAGGCCATGGCGCCGCGCCGCACGGTGCTGCTGGGCATCCTGGCCGCCTGCGCCGAG
CCGCAGCCGGCATCCGCCGTGAACGCTCGCGTCGACGAGCTGCAGGAGAACAACTTCTCGGTGTACAGCG
CGGCCAACCTGTGCTCCTTGCTGGAGAAGGCGGGCGCCATCGAGCGCGTCACGGCCGAGGGCGAACCCGC
GGAGGACATCGAAATCGAGCCACAGACCGTCGTCGTCGACGGCGTCGAATACCTGGAAGCCCGCGAACCC
GTCGAGATCTACTGGCACATCACCGAGCCGGGCCGCGCGGCGCTTGAGGCCGACAAACCGCTCGAGCGCC
TGCGCGCCCTCCTGGACGAAGATGCCGCCTACGCGCCCATCTACCAGCGCATCCTCCGCTTGTGCACAGC
AGACGGCGGCGCCACGACACCCGCCATCAACAACGCGGTCGACCACAACCCGCTGGTGCAGAAGCCGCGC
TTCTACGCGCCCCACTTCGTCGACCGCCTGGAGAAATGCGACGCGCTGGCCTGGAAGAAGGCGTGGTGCA
TCACCGACATCGGACGCGCCGGCCTCGATATGCTGGCAGACGTCGTAGACGAGAACGCGCCCGCCACCCA
GCCCGAAACCCCCGCAACCCCTGATCCCGCCGCATCCAAGGAGGACTAACCATGACCGAAGCAACCGCGC
CCGCAACCGAGACCCTCGCCGACGAAGCGACCATGCAGGAGCTCGTCAAACTGAACGAGCAGCGCGCCGC
CACGTACGGCCTGCTGTCGCGCCTGTACCGCGTGGAGGTGGACCAGCCCCTTCTCGACGAGCTGCGCAGC
ATGCGCTTCCCCGCCAAGACGGGCAACGAGAACGTGGACGAGGGCTACCGCCTGCTGGCCACGTACCTGA
GCAACACCTGGGACAACAGCGTCACCGACCTCGCCATCGACTACGTGCGCGTGTTCATCGGACACGGCAT
CGACGCGTTCTCGGCCGCCTACCCGTTCGAATCGGTGTACACCTCCGAGAAGCGCCTGCTCATGCAGGAA
GCACGCGACGAGGTGCTGGCCATCTACCGCAGCGCAGGCCTCGACAAGCAGGACACATGGAAAGAGGGCG
AGGATCATATCGCGCTCGAGCTGGAATTCGAGCAGATCATGGCCACGCGCACGGTCGAAGCGCTGCGCAA
AGGCGACGAAGACGAGGCCGTCGCGCTGCTGACCACGCAGAAGAACTTTCTCGAAGACCATCTGGCGGCA
TGGGCTCCCATGATGACCTCCGACATGAAGCGATTCGCGCAAACCGACTTCTACCGGGGCTTGGCGTACT
TGACGGACGGGTTCCTCCAAACCGACCAAACGTTCCTCGACGACGTGCTGGCCGAAGACTAACTGCACAG
GATCGAAAGAAGGAGCGATGGACAACAAGCAGGAGAAAACCTACGCCGGCATGACGCGACGCACGCTGTG
CCTGGGCGCAGGCGGCGCTGCGGTCATGCTAGGTCTAGGCGGATTGAAGTACGCGGGATCGCAACCGCTC
GTGCGCCCGCCGGGAGGCCAGGACGAGGAACGGCTCATCTCGGCCTGCATCCGCTGCGAGAAGTGCTACG
AGATCTGCCCGCGCGACGTCATCGCGCCCGCCCACCTCGAGGACGGTGTGCTGAACATGCGCACCCCCAC
GTTCGACTTCTCGGCCAACTGGTGCGACTGGTGCGCCGAAGAGCACGACGGCACCCCGTTGTGCGTGAGC
GCCTGCCCCACCGAAGCGCTCAAGCTGCCCGACGACGCCACGGCCGAGAACACCATCATCGGCAAAGCCG
TTATCAACACGGACTGGTGCTTGGCGTACAAGCTGATCGGATGCCGGTTTTGCTACGACGCCTGTCCCTA
CGAGGCCATGGAGCTCGACGAGAACAACCGCCCCGTCGTGATCGAGGACAAGTGCAACGGCTGCGGCGCG
TGCGAGAGCGTGTGCGTCTCGCTGCAGAACGGCTCCATCTCCGAAGGAGCCACCGCGCGCGCCATCGTCG
TCCACCCGCTTGACGAAGTTGAAGGATAAGGTGCCCTCATGAAGAAGAACTCCAAGAAGCTGCGCACCCT
CGTCGCACTGGCCATCGTGGCCGTCGTCGCCGTCGGCTTCGTCACGAACGTCGGGATCGGCACCATGTCG
GCACCGGGCATCTGGGACATCTCCATCCTATGCCCGCTGGGCGCCTTGGGAACGATGCTCGCCTCCAAGA
TGATGGTGCCGCGCGCCGTAATCTCGCTGATCGTGATGGTGCTGCTCATCGTTCTGTTCGCCCGCGCGTT
CTGCGGATGGATTTGCCCCGTGCCGCTCGTGCAGAAGTTGCGCGGCTTGTTCGCGAAGAAGCAACCCGTC
GAACGCGGCGACGATGCCGATCCTGCCGCGGCGCCGCTCACGAAAGTCGAGATCGACGCGCTGGGCGTTT
CATGCTCGAAGGGGTCGAAGAATGGCAGCGGATGCGCGTCCTGCGCCTCCAAGCGCGGAGCCGCGCTCGA
TGCTCGCCACTTCGTGCTGGGCGGCGCGCTGGCGTCCACCTTCATCTTTGGATTCCCGGTGTTCTGCCTC
GTCTGCCCCATCGGACTCACGTTCGCCACCATCCTGCTGGTCATCAACCTGTTCTCACACGGCGATGTCA
CCTGGTCGCTCATCGTGGTGCCCGCGCTGCTTATCGCCGAGGTGCTGCTGTTCAAGAAGTGGTGCCATAA
GCTGTGCCCGCTTTCGGCGTTCATGAGCCTGATCGCGAAGGCGAACAAGACCTTCGTGCCCACGATCGAC
GATGCGAAGTGCCTGGAAACGGCGAAGGGCGGCGCGTGCGGGGCCTGCGGCCGCGTCTGCGAGGAGGGCA
TCGACCCGCGCCACCCGCAGCTTTCGCAGGCGGCATGGAGCGAGTGCACCAAGTGCCGCGCCTGCGTGGA
CGCATGCCCTGCGAACGCGATCACCATGCCGCTGCTGCCGCGGCGAACGCCGTCTACCGCAGAACCTGTC
GCCGTGCCAACGAACGCCGAGAAGATCGACGCGGAGAATGCGCGCCCCGTTCCGTAAAGCCCCTCCTGCG
CGACCCGGCTCGCAGCTGCAGCGGTCTGGTCGCGCATCCGGAATCGGGCCGAGCCCGACCCCGGGCAAAA
GGCGGCTTGGCAAGGGCTTTGGGGGACGAGCCGCCTTTTGCCCGGGAGCGACATCCCCGCTCCCCCTCCC
TGCGAAAAGAGGGATGCCGCTTCCGGCCTTCATCTGACAACCACGACGTGGGAGGACGAAAACCCATGGC
ATACGAAACGACAAGCGAATCGACCGAGGCCCTGCTCGTCACCGGAGGCGTCGGCACCGGCAAAACGCAA
CGTCTCGTCGAGCGCGCTGCCGCGCTGCTGGCCGAAAACGCCGCCGCGGGCAACGTGCTCGTGCTGTGCG
CGACGCCCCAGGCCGCACGCCTGTTCTCGGAGCGGTTGACAGCCCGCGTCGGTGCCAAGCGCGCTGCCGG
CGCAACCGTCGCCACCGCACGCGCCTTAGCGCTCGACGTGCTGGCCGACGACGGCGCGCGCCGCTGGTCG
GGGCGCGAGCCGCGACTACTGACCGCCTTCGAAGAGACGTTCCTCATGGAGGACATGAAGGTGAGCGGGC
TGCGGCCGAAGCGGCTGCGCGAGATGCTCAAGTTCTTCTACCGCTCGTGGACCGAGCTGGCGGACGACGA
TCCCGATTGGCTGCTACCGGGCGAGGAGGCCGATGTCCATACGCTGTTGAAAGAGAACCTGGTCTTCATG
CGCGCCGTCATAGAACCCGAAGCGGCGAACCTTGCTGCACGCTACCTCCGAGAACACGACGAAGCGCGGG
CGGCGCATTCCTACGCGCACGTGCTGATGGACGACTACGCCTGCGCAAGCCGTGCCTCGCAGACGCTGGC
GAATCTCGTCGCAACCTGCTCGATCACCGTGGCGGGCGACGCGGAAACCTGCATCGAGACATACGATTCG
TACCCCTATGCCGCCGGAATCGACGAATTCCTCGCAACGCATCCCGATGCTGCTTGCGAGCACCTGGATG
CCGACGCGCCCGATGCCGTCGAACGGGTCGCTCTGGCAAGCGACACGCCCGAAGCCGAGTTCGAACAGGT
GGCGCGCACGGTGGCCGAAGCCGTCGCCGCAGGAACGCCCGCACGGCAGATCGTCGTGGCCGTACCGAAC
AGCGTGTGGTCGCGCAACATCGCAACCGCTTTGCACGCACGAGGCGTGCCAACCGAAGCGCTCGCCATCT
CGCAGCCCCTGCGCGGCGACGTGCGGGACAACGCCCGCTGCACGCCTGCGCGCATCGCCACGGCCCTCAA
CCTCGTGGCGAACCCAGACGACACCGCGGCTTGGCGGTGCTGGTGTGGATTCGGCGACTACCTGGTGAAC
AGCGCGGCTTTCGCCAGCCTGCGGACTTGCGCGAAGGAGCGCAGTATCGGCCTCGTGGACGCTTTGGAGA
TGCTAAGCGAAAACGACTGCGAGCACGTAGTGGGCGCGCAACGCGTGGCGACCGCCTACAAGGACGGTCG
CGCGCTCATCGAGCAGGTACGAGGATTGCGGGGCACGGCACTGCTGGACGAGCTGACGCGCATCGTCACC
GACGGAGCGGAATCCCAAGCGCCCGCCGTTCTGCGCGAGCTCTGCCTCGAGCACGGCAACGCAGCCGATG
AAAACCCGGAAAGCCTTTACGATGCCGATGCTGCGGCGATGGCGCGGCGCATGGCCGAGCGCCTGCTCGC
GCCCACGCTGGAGGTTGCCGACGCGGTAGCCGTCGTCCCCTACGACTTCGCCTGCGGCTTCTCGCCCGAC
CTGCTGATCGTCGCCGGCTTCGTGAACGGTTTCATCCCCTCCCGCGACTATTTCGACGCCACGGTGACCC
CGCCCGAGCGCCAGGAGAAGATGCGCGCCGTCGACGAACGACGCGTGCGCGCGCTCACAGGAAAGGCCGG
CCGCGCGGTGGCGCTGTCGTACTTCACGTCCACCGACCTCGAAAGCGCCGGCAAGCTGAAGCTCAAGATC
AGTCGCATCCGCCTCAAGAACGGTATCCGCACCTGCACTATAGAGCCCAGCCTATTCCTGGAGCAAATCG
CAGCGCAGGAGTAGCGACTCACACTGGCTCACCTTCGGGTGGGCCTTTCTGCGTTTATATACTAGAGAGA
GAATATAAAAAGCCAGATTATTAATCCGGCTTTTTTATTATTTAATTCCTGTTATAAAAAAAGGATCAAT
TTTGAACTCTCTCCCAAAGTTGATCCCTTAACGATCCCTGCAGGAGAAGGCCATCCTGACGGATGGCCTT
TTTGAAGCTTTCTAGAATCGGGGGCCCCCGGGGGGATTCTAGAACAATGGAAGTCCTCGTCTCGCCCTCG
AATTAGCCCGCTTAATGAGCGGGCTTTTTTTGAATTAATTCTCGCGAGCTGGCACGACAGGTTTCCCGAC
TGGAAAGCGGGCAGTGAGCGCAACGCAATTAATGTAAGTTAGCGCGAATTGCAAGCTGGCCGACGCGCTG
GGCTACGTCTTGCTGGCGTTCGGGAGCAGAAGAGCATACATCTGGAAGCAAAGCCAGGAAAGCGGCCTAT
GGAGCTGTGCGGCAGCGCTCAGTAGGCAATTTTTCAAAATATTGTTAAGCCTTTTCTGAGCATGGTATTT
TTCATGGTATTACCAATTAGCAGGAAAATAAGCCATTGAATATAAAAGATAAAAATGTCTTGTTTACAAT
AGAGTGGGGGGGGTCAGCCTGCCGCCTTGGGCCGGGTGATGTCGTACTTGCCCGCCGCGAACTCGGTTAC
CGTCCAGCCCAGCGCGACCAGCTCCGGCAACGCCTCGCGCACCCGCTGGCGGCGCTTGCGCATGGTCGAA
CCACTGGCCTCTGACGGCCAGACATAGCCGCACAAGGTATCTATGGAAGCCTTGCCGGTTTTGCCGGGGT
CGATCCAGCCACACAGCCGCTGGTGCAGCAGGCGGGCGGTTTCGCTGTCCAGCGCCCGCACCTCGTCCAT
GCTGATGCGCACATGCTGGCCGCCACCCATGACGGCCTGCGCGATCAAGGGGTTCAGGGCCACGTACAGG
CGCCCGTCCGCCTCGTCGCTGGCGTACTCCGACAGCAGCCGAAACCCCTGCCGCTTGCGGCCATTCTGGG
CGATGATGGATACCTTCCAAAGGCGCTCGATGCAGTCCTGTATGTGCTTGAGCGCCCCACCACTATCGAC
CTCTGCCCCGATTTCCTTTGCCAGCGCCCGATAGCTACCTTTGACCACCATGGCATCAGCGGTGACGGCC
TCCCACTTGGGTTCCAGGAACAGCCGGAGCTGCCGTCCGCCTTCGGTCTTGGGTTCCGGGCCAAGCACTA
GGCCATTAGGCCCAGCCATGGCCACCAGCCCTTGCAGGATGCGCAGATCATCAGCGCCCAGCGGCTCCGG
GCCGCTGAACTCGATCCGCTTGCCGTCGCCGTAGTCATACGTCACGTCCAGCTTGCTGCGCTTGCGCTCG
CCCCGCTTGAGGGCACGGAACAGGCCGGGGGCCAGACAGTGCGCCGGGTCGTGTCGGACGTGGCTGAGGC
TGTGCTTGTTCTTAGGCTTCACCACGGGGCACCCCCTTGCTCTTGCGCTGCCTCTCCAGCACGGCGGGCT
TGAGCACCCCGCCGTCATGCCGCCTGAACCACCGATCAGCGAACGGTGCGCCATAGTTGGCCTTGCTCAC
ACCGAAGCGGACGAAGAACCGGCGCTGGTCGTCGTCCACACCCCATTCCTCGGCCTCGGCGCTGGTCATG
CTCGACAGGTAGGACTGCCAGCGGATGTTATCGACCAGTACCGAGCTGCCCCGGCTGGCCTGCTGCTGGT
CGCCTGCGCCCATCATGGCCGCGCCCTTGCTGGCATGGTGCAGGAACACGATAGAGCACCCGGTATCGGC
GGCGATGGCCTCCATGCGACCGATGACCTGGGCCATGGGGCCGCTGGCGTTTTCTTCCTCGATGTGGAAC
CGGCGCAGCGTGTCCAGCACCATCAGGCGGCGGCCCTCGGCGGCGCGCTTGAGGCCGTCGAACCACTCCG
GGGCCATGATGTTGGGCAGGCTGCCGATCAGCGGCTGGATCAGCAGGCCGTCAGCCACGGCTTGCCGTTC
CTCGGCGCTGAGGTGCGCCCCAAGGGCGTGCAGGCGGTGATGAATGGCGGTGGGCGGGTCTTCGGCGGGC
AGGTAGATCACCGGGCCGGTGGGCAGTTCGCCCACCTCCAGCAGATCCGGCCCGCCTGCAATCTGTGCGG
CCAGTTGCAGGGCCAGCATGGATTTACCGGCACCACCGGGCGACACCAGCGCCCCGACCGTACCGGCCAC
CATGTTGGGCAAAACGTAGTCCAGCGGTGGCGGCGCTGCTGCGAACGCCTCCAGAATATTGATAGGCTTA
TGGGTAGCCATTGATTGCCTCCTTTGCAGGCAGTTGGTGGTTAGGCGCTGGCGGGGTCACTACCCCCGCC
CTGCGCCGCTCTGAGTTCTTCCAGGCACTCGCGCAGCGCCTCGTATTCGTCGTCGGTCAGCCAGAACTTG
CGCTGACGCATCCCTTTGGCCTTCATGCGCTCGGCATATCGCGCTTGGCGTACAGCGTCAGGGCTGGCCA
GCAGGTCGCCGGTCTGCTTGTCCTTTTGGTCTTTCATATCAGTCACCGAGAAACTTGCCGGGGCCGAAAG
GCTTGTCTTCGCGGAACAAGGACAAGGTGCAGCCGTCAAGGTTAAGGCTGGCCATATCAGCGACTGAAAA
GCGGCCAGCCTCGGCCTTGTTTGACGTATAACCAAAGCCACCGGGCAACCAATAGCCCTTGTCACTTTTG
ATCAGGTAGACCGACCCTGAAGCGCTTTTTTCGTATTCCATAAAACCCCCTTCTGTGCGTGAGTACTCAT
AGTATAACAGGCGTGAGTACCAACGCAAGCACTACATGCTGAAATCTGGCCCGCCCCTGTCCATGCCTCG
CTGGCGGGGTGCCGGTGCCCGTGCCAGCTCGGCCCGCGCAAGCTGGACGCTGGGCAGACCCATGACCTTG
CTGACGGTGCGCTCGATGTAATCCGCTTCGTGGCCGGGCTTGCGCTCTGCCAGCGCTGGGCTGGCCTCGG
CCATGGCCTTGCCGATTTCCTCGGCACTGCGGCCCCGGCTGGCCAGCTTCTGCGCGGCGATAAAGTCGCA
CTTGCTGAGGTCATCACCGAAGCGCTTGACCAGCCCGGCCATCTCGCTGCGGTACTCGTCCAGCGCCGTG
CGCCGGTGGCGGCTAAGCTGCCGCTCGGACAGTTCGAGGCTGGCCAGCCTGCGGGCCTTCTCCTGCTGCC
GCTGGGCCTGCTCGATCTGCTGGCCAGCCTGCTGCACCAGCGCCGGGCCAGCGGTGGCGGTCTTGCCCTT
GGATTCACGCAGCAGCACCCACGGCTGATAACCGGCGCGGGTGGTGTGCTTGTCCTTGCGGTTGGTGAAG
CCCGCCAAGCGGCCATAGTGGCGGCTGTCGGCGCTGGCCGGGTCGGCGTCGTACTCGCTGGCCAGCGTCC
GGGCAATCTGCCCCCGAAGTTCACCGCCTGCGGCGTCGGCCACCTTGACCCATGCCTGATAGTTCTTCGG
GCTGGTTTCCACTACCAGGGCAGGCTCCCGGCCCTCGGCTTTCATGTCATCCAGGTCAAACTCGCTGAGG
TCGTCCACCAGCACCAGACCATGCCGCTCCTGCTCGGCGGGCCTGATATACACGTCATTGCCCTGGGCAT
TCATCCGCTTGAGCCATGGCGTGTTCTGGAGCACTTCGGCGGCTGACCATTCCCGGTTCATCATCTGGCC
GGTGGTGGCGTCCCTGACGCCGATATCGAAGCGCTCACAGCCCATGGCCTTGAGCTGTCGGCCTATGGCC
TGCAAAGTCCTGTCGTTCTTCATCGGGCCACCAAGCGCAGCCAGATCGAGCCGTCCTCGGTTGTCAGTGG
CGTCAGGTCGAGCAAGAGCAACGATGCGATCAGCAGCACCACCGTAGGCATCATGGAAGCCAGCATCACG
GTTAGCCATAGCTTCCAGTGCCACCCCCGCGACGCGCTCCGGGCGCTCTGCGCGGCGCTGCTCACCTCGG
CGGCTACCTCCCGCAACTCTTTGGCCAGCTCCACCCATGCCGCCCCTGTCTGGCGCTGGGCTTTCAGCCA
CTCCGCCGCCTGCGCCTCGCTGGCCTGCTGGGTCTGGCTCATGACCTGCCGGGCTTCGTCGGCCAGTGTC
GCCATGCTCTGGGCCAGCGGTTCGATCTGCTCCGCTAACTCGTTGATGCCTCTGGATTTCTTCACTCTGT
CGATTGCGTTCATGGTCTATTGCCTCCCGGTATTCCTGTAAGTCGATGATCTGGGCGTTGGCGGTGTCGA
TGTTCAGGGCCACGTCTGCCCGGTCGGTGCGGATGCCCCGGCCTTCCATCTCCACCACGTTCGGCCCCAG
GTGAACACCGGGCAGGCGCTCGATGCCCTGCGCCTCAAGTGTTCTGTGGTCAATGCGGGCGTCGTGGCCT
GCCCGCTCTAATGCCCGGTTGGCATGGTCGGCCCATGCCTCGCGGGTCTGCTCAAGCCATGCCTTGGGCT
TGAGCGCTTCGGTCTTCTGTGCCCCGCCCTTCTCCGGGGTCTTGCCGTTGTACCGCTTGAACCACTGAGC
GGCGGGCCGCTCGATGCCGTCATTGATCCGCTCGGAGATCATCAGGTGGCAGTGCGGGTTCTCGCCGCCA
CCGGCATGGATGGCCAGCGTATACGGCAGGCGCTCGGCACCGGTCAGGTGCTGGGCGAACTCGGACGCCA
GCGCCTTCTGCTGGTCGAGGGTCAGCTCGACCGGCAGGGCAAATTCGACCTCCTTGAACAGCCGCCCATT
GGCGCGTTCATACAGGTCGGCAGCATCCCAGTAGTCGGCGGGCCGCTCGACGAACTCCGGCATGTGCCCG
GATTCGGCGTGCAAGACTTCATCCATGTCGCGGGCATACTTGCCTTCGCGCTGGATGAAGTCGGCCTTGG
CCCTGGCCGATTGGCCGCCCGACCTGCTGCCGGTTTTCGCCGTAAGGTGATAAATCGCCATGCTGCCTCG
CTGTTGCTTTTGCTTTTCGGCTCCATGCAATGGCCCTCGGAGAGCGCACCGCCCGAAGGGTGGCCGTTAG
GCCAGTTTCTCGAAGAGAAACCGGTAAGTGCGCCCTCCCCTACAAAGTAGGGTCGGGATTGCCGCCGCTG
TGCCTCCATGATAGCCTACGAGACAGCACATTAACAATGGGGTGTCAAGATGGTTAAGGGGAGCAACAAG
GCGGCGGATCGGCTGGCCAAGCTCGAAGAACAACGAGCGCGAATCAATGCCGAAATTCAGCGGGTGCGGG
CAAGGGAACAGCAGCAAGAGCGCAAGAACGAAACAAGGCGCAAGGTGCTGGTGGGGGCCATGATTTTGGC
CAAGGTGAACAGCAGCGAGTGGCCGGAGGATCGGCTCATGGCGGCAATGGATGCGTACCTTGAACGCGAC
CACGACCGCGCCTTGTTCGGTCTGCCGCCACGCCAGAAGGATGAGCCGGGCTGAATGATCGACCGAGACA
GGCCCTGCGGGGCTGCACACGCGCCCCCACCCTTCGGGTAGGGGGAAAGGCCGCTAAAGCGGCTAAAAGC
GCTCCAGCGTATTTCTGCGGGGTTTGGTGTGGGGTTTAGCGGGCTTTGCCCGCCTTTCCCCCTGCCGCGC
AGCGGTGGGGCGGTGTGTAGCCTAGCGCAGCGAATAGACCAGCTATCCGGCCTCTGGCCGGGCATATTGG
GCAAGGGCAGCAGCGCCCCACAAGGGCGCTGATAACCGCGCCTAGTGGATTATTCTTAGATAATCATGGA
TGGATTTTTCCAACACCCCGCCAGCCCCCGCCCCTGCTGGGTTTGCAGGTTTGGGGGCGTGACAGTTATT
GCAGGGGTTCGTGACAGTTATTGCAGGGGGGCGTGACAGTTATTGCAGGGGTTCGTGACAGTTAGTACGG
GAGTGACGGGCACTGGCTGGCAATGTCTAGCAACGGCAGGCATTTCGGCTGAGGGTAAAAGAACTTTCCG
CTAAGCGATAGACTGTATGTAAACACAGTATTGCAAGGACGCGGAACATGCCTCATGTGGCGGCCCTCGC
GAGAATTAATTCAGATAAAAAAAATCCTTAGCTTTCGCTAAGGATGATTTCTAGCGATGACCCTGCTGAT
TGGTTCGCTGACCGTAGACTGGTTGGCTTGGTTTCATCAGCCATCCGCTTGCCCTCATCTGTTACGCCGG
CGGTAGCCGGCCAGCCTCGCAGAGCAGGATTCCCGTTGAGCACCGCCAGGTGCGAATAAGGGACAGTGAA
GAAGGAACACCCGCTCGCGGGTGGGCCTACTTCACCTATCCTGCCCGGCTGACGCCGTTGGATACACCAA
GGAAAGTCTACACGAACCCTTTGGCAAAATCCTGTATATCGTGCGACATCGCGCGCGCGCGCGCGGATGC
TAGCGGCGCGCCAAAAAAAAGCCCGCTCATTA
Features (pLannotate 1.2.2; 21 found; start..end, strand, type, name):
     19..813     -  CDS            KanR: aminoglycoside phosphotransferase; aphA-3; confers resistance to kanamycin
    820..876     -  CDS            GmR (fragment): gentamycin acetyltransferase; aacC1; confers resistance to gentamycin
   1052..1075    -  promoter       Pc promoter (fragment): intI1 (promoter lies within the coding sequence); class 1 integron promoter
   1055..1198    -  CDS            YPR2_ECOLX (fragment): Protein predicted: Swiss-Prot protein existence level 4. From Escherichia coli.
   1475..1494    +  misc_feature   BioBrick prefix: BioBrick prefix for parts that start with "ATG"
   1497..2108    -  CDS            CymR: cumate repressor (Mullick et al., 2006); cymR from Pseudomonas putida
   2512..2539    +  protein_bind   CuO: CymR-binding P2 operator sequence from the p-cmt operon of Pseudomonas putida (Mullick et al., 2006) CymR
   5911..5928    +  CDS            7xHis (fragment): 6xHis affinity tag
  14516..14543   +  terminator     T7Te terminator: phage T7 early transcription terminator
  14675..14702   +  terminator     rrnB T2 terminator: transcription terminator T2 from the E. coli rrnB gene
  14817..14857   +  CDS            lacI (fragment): lac repressor; lacI; The lac repressor binds to the lac operator to inhibit transcription in E. coli. This inhibition can be relieved by adding lactose or isopropyl-β-D-thiogalactopyranoside (IPTG).
  15134..15985   -  CDS            RSF1010 RepC (fragment): replication protein C of the broad-host-range plasmid RSF1010 (Scholz et al., 1989); repC
  15972..16811   -  CDS            RSF1010 RepA: replication protein A of the broad-host-range plasmid RSF1010 (Scholz et al., 1989); repA
  16803..16877   -  ncRNA          Plasmid R1162: Accession: RF00043 - R1162-like plasmid antisense RNA
  17325..19451   -  CDS            mobA: MOBA2_ECOLX - Also known as repB. Experimental evidence at protein level: Swiss-Prot protein existence level 1. Part of the relaxosome complex that is responsible for plasmid transfer during conjugation. Locally unwinds DNA and catalyzes the cleavage of one of the DNA strands at oriT. The cleaved strand is then transferred through the dedicated type IV secretion apparatus. MobA remains covalently linked at the 5' end of the strand, and once in the recipient cell, it probably catalyzes the rejoining of the two ends of the strand, re-forming the circular plasmid DNA. The primase activity of MobA
  19532..19619   -  oriT           RSF1010 oriT: origin of transfer of the broad-host-range plasmid RSF1010 (Scholz et al., 1989)
  19650..19931   +  CDS            mobC: MOBC_ECOLX - Protein predicted: Swiss-Prot protein existence level 4. This protein is essential to promote the specific transfer of the plasmid in the presence of conjugative plasmids. From Escherichia coli.
  19961..20355   +  rep_origin     RSF1010 oriV: replication origin of the broad-host-range plasmid RSF1010; requires the RSF1010 RepA/B/C proteins for replication (Scholz et al., 1989)
  20520..20561   -  terminator     bacterial terminator: putative bacterial transcription terminator
  20599..20624   -  CDS            traJ (fragment): oriT-recognizing protein; traJ
  20657..20766   -  oriT           oriT: incP origin of transfer
