[The description below was written by a language model from this plasmid's Addgene catalogue record and pLannotate feature annotations shown in this document.]
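Description:
pXD80ENSF14-Pct3-ElVadh(cHis6)-Accs(ElDSM2243) is a large (about 20.9 kb), low-copy bacterial expression plasmid built on the pXD68Kan2 backbone. It is intended for cumate-inducible protein production in the gut actinobacterium Gordonibacter urolithinfaciens DSM 27213 and is propagated in E. coli DH5alpha. The annotated backbone is derived from the broad-host-range plasmid RSF1010. It carries oriV together with the RepA and RepC replication genes and mobA, which also supplies the RepB primase function, so replication does not depend on host-specific factors. The RSF1010 oriT and mobC, plus a separate IncP-type oriT, indicate that the plasmid can be mobilised by conjugation from a donor strain, although the record does not state the delivery method. Selection is by kanamycin through an aphA-3 aminoglycoside phosphotransferase gene. The small gentamicin-resistance, integron promoter, lacI and traJ fragments appear to be remnants of earlier construction.

The payload is El Vadh (Elen_0497), the Eggerthella lenta DSM 2243 5-(3',4'-dihydroxyphenyl)-4-hydroxyvaleric acid dehydroxylase, fused to a C-terminal His6 tag. A divergently oriented CymR repressor gene and a CuO operator lie upstream of the insert. CymR binds the operator to block transcription, and cumate relieves this repression to drive expression from the promoter named Pct3. Roughly 8.5 kb between the His tag and the T7Te and rrnB T2 terminators is unannotated. The "Accs" in the plasmid name suggests co-expressed accessory genes from E. lenta DSM 2243, but the record does not identify them. The stated use is purification of the His-tagged enzyme, in the context of research on how gut bacteria metabolise dietary polyphenols.
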