Addgene plasmid #233871: pXD80ENSF14-Pct3-ElVadh(cHis6)-Accs(ElDSM2243)
Purpose: Expresses His-tagged Eggerthella lenta DSM 2243 El Vadh with a cumate inducible promoter in Gordonibacter urolithinfaciens DSM 27213 for protein purification
Depositing lab: Emily Balskus. Depositing organization: Harvard University. Publication: Enantiocomplementary Gut Bacterial Enzymes Metabolize Dietary Polyphenols. Dong X, Bae M, Le C, Aguilar Ramos MA, Balskus EP. J Am Chem Soc. 2025 Mar 5;147(9):7231-7244. doi: 10.1021/jacs.4c09892. Epub 2025 Feb 24. PubMed 39993729.
Backbone
  Vector backbone: pXD68Kan2
  Vector type: Bacterial Expression
Growth in bacteria
  Bacterial resistance: Kanamycin, 50 μg/mL
  Growth temperature: 37°C
  Growth strain: DH5alpha
  Copy number: Low Copy
Gene/Insert
  Gene/Insert name: El Vadh (alt names: E. lenta 5-(3’,4’-dihydroxyphenyl)-4-hydroxyvaleric acid dehydroxylase; Elen_0497)
  Species: Eggerthella lenta
  Entrez Gene: Elen_0497 (a.k.a. Elen_0497)
  Tag / fusion protein: His (C terminal on insert)
Terms and licenses: Academic/Nonprofit Terms; Industry Terms: Not Available to Industry
How to cite: pXD80ENSF14-Pct3-ElVadh(cHis6)-Accs(ElDSM2243) was a gift from Emily Balskus (Addgene plasmid # 233871 ; http://n2t.net/addgene:233871 ; RRID:Addgene_233871)
